Addgene plasmid #143037: TFORF0511
Purpose: Lentiviral vector for overexpressing transcription factor ORFs with unique 24-bp barcodes. Barcodes facilitate identification of transcription factors in pooled screens.
Depositing lab: Feng Zhang. Depositing organization: Broad Institute. Publication: A transcription factor atlas of directed differentiation. Joung J, Ma S, Tay T, Geiger-Schuller KR, Kirchgatterer PC, Verdine VK, Guo B, Arias-Garcia MA, Allen WE, Singh A, Kuksenko O, Abudayyeh OO, Gootenberg JS, Fu Z, Macrae RK, Buenrostro JD, Regev A, Zhang F. Cell. 2023 Jan 5;186(1):209-229.e26. doi: 10.1016/j.cell.2022.11.026. PubMed 36608654.
Backbone
  Vector backbone: pLX_TRC317
  Backbone manufacturer: Broad Institute Genetic Perturbation Platform
  Backbone size w/o insert (bp): 8264
  Vector type: Mammalian Expression, Lentiviral
  Selectable markers: Puromycin
Growth in bacteria
  Bacterial resistance: Ampicillin, 100 μg/mL
  Growth temperature: 37°C
  Growth strain: NEB Stable
  Copy number: High Copy
Gene/Insert
  Gene/Insert name: TSHZ1
  Species: H. sapiens (human)
  Insert size (bp): 3200
  Entrez Gene: TSHZ1 (a.k.a. CAA, NY-CO-33, SDCCAG33, TSH1)
  Promoter: EF1a
  Cloning method: Unknown
  Sequencing primers: 5′ GGGTGGAGACTGAAGTTAGGCCAG; 3′ CACATAGCGTAAAAGGAGCAACATAG
Terms and licenses: Academic/Nonprofit Terms; Industry Terms: Not Available to Industry
Depositor comments: NM_005786,XM_005266641,ENST00000322038 . The transcription factor ORF portion of this plasmid was synthesized by Genewiz. Please test multiple small colonies in case of plasmid recombination. To make this collection available in a timely manner, a portion of this collection was not fully sequenced by Addgene. If an Addgene verified full plasmid sequence is not available, please contact us prior to placing an order to request the full sequence.
How to cite: TFORF0511 was a gift from Feng Zhang (Addgene plasmid # 143037 ; http://n2t.net/addgene:143037 ; RRID:Addgene_143037)
