[The description below was written by a language model from this plasmid's Addgene catalogue record and pLannotate feature annotations shown in this document.]
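Description:
TFORF0511 is a lentiviral mammalian expression plasmid built on the pLX_TRC317 backbone and carrying the human transcription factor TSHZ1 (teashirt zinc finger homeobox 1), a probable developmental transcriptional regulator that may act as a repressor. It belongs to a barcoded transcription factor ORF collection: each ORF is paired with a unique 24-bp barcode so that the factor present in a cell can be identified by sequencing in pooled overexpression screens. The barcode itself is not annotated in the feature table. A short U6 promoter fragment sits between the ORF and the WPRE, but the record does not say what role it plays. The ORF portion was made by gene synthesis.

The viral cassette has a third-generation, self-inactivating layout. An RSV promoter fused to a truncated HIV-1 5' LTR drives genomic RNA production in packaging cells, followed by the Ψ packaging signal with a gag fragment and the RRE for Rev-dependent nuclear export. Next comes an SV40 early promoter driving puromycin N-acetyltransferase for selection of transduced cells, then the cPPT/CTS. The EF-1α promoter provides strong constitutive expression of the roughly 3.1 kb TSHZ1 coding sequence. A downstream WPRE enhances transcript stability and expression, and the ΔU3 3' LTR inactivates the viral promoter after integration. An SV40 poly(A) signal and a second SV40 origin lie outside the LTRs.

In bacteria the plasmid is maintained by a high-copy ColE1/pUC-type origin with ampicillin resistance, and it also carries an f1 origin and residual lac, T7 and T3 elements. The depositor notes a risk of plasmid recombination, as is typical of LTR-containing vectors. The sequenced record is 11,464 nt, matching the stated backbone plus insert sizes.
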