Features (pLannotate 1.2.2; 31 found; start..end, strand, type, name):
      5..231     +  promoter       RSV promoter: Rous sarcoma virus enhancer/promoter
    232..412     +  LTR            5' LTR (truncated): truncated 5' long terminal repeat (LTR) from HIV-1
    459..584     +  misc_feature   HIV-1 Ψ: packaging signal of human immunodeficiency virus type 1
    568..931     +  CDS            HIV-1 gag (fragment): gag protein from human immunodeficiency virus 1; gag
   1077..1310    +  misc_feature   RRE: The Rev response element (RRE) of HIV-1 allows for Rev-dependent mRNA export from the nucleus to the cytoplasm.
   1687..1713    +  CDS            Rev (fragment): human immunodeficiency virus 1 (HIV-1) Rev protein; rev; enhances nuclear export of unspliced and incompletely spliced viral mRNAs
   1720..1743    +  promoter       SV40 promoter (fragment): SV40 early promoter
   1744..1815    +  promoter       SV40 promoter (fragment): SV40 enhancer and early promoter
   1839..1974    +  rep_origin     SV40 ori: SV40 origin of replication
   2020..2616    +  CDS            PuroR (fragment): puromycin N-acetyltransferase; pac from Streptomyces; confers resistance to puromycin
   2665..2782    +  misc_feature   cPPT/CTS: central polypurine tract and central termination sequence of HIV-1
   2847..2913    +  CDS            small t antigen (fragment): SV40 (simian virus 40) small t antigen
   2920..4098    +  promoter       EF-1α promoter: strong constitutive promoter for human elongation factor EF-1α
   4115..7210    +  CDS            TSHZ1: TSH1_HUMAN - Also known as SDCCAG33, TSH1. Experimental evidence at protein level: Swiss-Prot protein existence level 1. Probable transcriptional regulator involved in developmental processes. May act as a transcriptional repressor (Potential). From Homo sapiens (Human).
   7226..7279    +  promoter       U6 promoter (fragment): RNA polymerase III promoter for human U6 snRNA
   7321..7909    +  misc_feature   WPRE: woodchuck hepatitis virus posttranscriptional regulatory element
   7960..7979    +  misc_feature   cPPT/CTS (fragment): central polypurine tract and central termination sequence of HIV-1
   7981..8214    +  LTR            3' LTR (ΔU3): self-inactivating 3' long terminal repeat (LTR) from HIV-1
   8292..8413    +  polyA_signal   SV40 poly(A) signal: SV40 polyadenylation signal
   8453..8588    +  rep_origin     SV40 ori: SV40 origin of replication
   8609..8627    -  promoter       T7 promoter: promoter for bacteriophage T7 RNA polymerase
   8635..8790    +  CDS            lacZα (fragment): LacZα fragment of β-galactosidase; lacZ fragment
   8795..9223    +  rep_origin     f1 ori (sequence partly withheld): f1 bacteriophage origin of replication; arrow indicates direction of (+) strand synthesis
   9276..9380    +  promoter       AmpR promoter: bla
   9381..10241   +  CDS            AmpR: β-lactamase; bla; confers resistance to ampicillin, carbenicillin, and related antibiotics
  10412..11000   +  rep_origin     ori: high-copy-number ColE1/pMB1/pBR322/pUC origin of replication
  11183..11275   +  CDS            lacI (fragment): lac repressor; lacI; The lac repressor binds to the lac operator to inhibit transcription in E. coli. This inhibition can be relieved by adding lactose or isopropyl-β-D-thiogalactopyranoside (IPTG).
  11288..11309   +  protein_bind   CAP binding site: CAP binding activates transcription in the presence of cAMP. E. coli catabolite activator protein
  11324..11354   +  promoter       lac promoter: promoter for the E. coli lac operon
  11358..11380   +  protein_bind   lac operator (fragment): The lac repressor binds to the lac operator to inhibit transcription in E. coli. This inhibition can be relieved by adding lactose or isopropyl-β-D-thiogalactopyranoside (IPTG). lac repressor encoded by lacI
  11423..11441   +  promoter       T3 promoter: promoter for bacteriophage T3 RNA polymerase
>Addgene plasmid #143037 | TFORF0511 | addgene full sequence | sequence record 399005 | Addgene NGS Result
TTAATGTAGTCTTATGCAATACTCTTGTAGTCTTGCAACATGGTAACGATGAGTTAGCAACATGCCTTAC
AAGGAGAGAAAAAGCACCGTGCATGCCGATTGGTGGAAGTAAGGTGGTACGATCGTGCCTTATTAGGAAG
GCAACAGACGGGTCTGACATGGATTGGACGAACCACTGAATTGCCGCATTGCAGAGATATTGTATTTAAG
TGCCTAGCTCGATACATAAACGGGTCTCTCTGGTTAGACCAGATCTGAGCCTGGGAGCTCTCTGGCTAAC
TAGGGAACCCACTGCTTAAGCCTCAATAAAGCTTGCCTTGAGTGCTTCAAGTAGTGTGTGCCCGTCTGTT
GTGTGACTCTGGTAACTAGAGATCCCTCAGACCCTTTTAGTCAGTGTGGAAAATCTCTAGCAGTGGCGCC
CGAACAGGGACTTGAAAGCGAAAGGGAAACCAGAGGAGCTCTCTCGACGCAGGACTCGGCTTGCTGAAGC
GCGCACGGCAAGAGGCGAGGGGCGGCGACTGGTGAGTACGCCAAAAATTTTGACTAGCGGAGGCTAGAAG
GAGAGAGATGGGTGCGAGAGCGTCAGTATTAAGCGGGGGAGAATTAGATCGCGATGGGAAAAAATTCGGT
TAAGGCCAGGGGGAAAGAAAAAATATAAATTAAAACATATAGTATGGGCAAGCAGGGAGCTAGAACGATT
CGCAGTTAATCCTGGCCTGTTAGAAACATCAGAAGGCTGTAGACAAATACTGGGACAGCTACAACCATCC
CTTCAGACAGGATCAGAAGAACTTAGATCATTATATAATACAGTAGCAACCCTCTATTGTGTGCATCAAA
GGATAGAGATAAAAGACACCAAGGAAGCTTTAGACAAGATAGAGGAAGAGCAAAACAAAAGTAAGACCAC
CGCACAGCAAGCGGCCGCTGATCTTCAGACCTGGAGGAGGAGATATGAGGGACAATTGGAGAAGTGAATT
ATATAAATATAAAGTAGTAAAAATTGAACCATTAGGAGTAGCACCCACCAAGGCAAAGAGAAGAGTGGTG
CAGAGAGAAAAAAGAGCAGTGGGAATAGGAGCTTTGTTCCTTGGGTTCTTGGGAGCAGCAGGAAGCACTA
TGGGCGCAGCGTCAATGACGCTGACGGTACAGGCCAGACAATTATTGTCTGGTATAGTGCAGCAGCAGAA
CAATTTGCTGAGGGCTATTGAGGCGCAACAGCATCTGTTGCAACTCACAGTCTGGGGCATCAAGCAGCTC
CAGGCAAGAATCCTGGCTGTGGAAAGATACCTAAAGGATCAACAGCTCCTGGGGATTTGGGGTTGCTCTG
GAAAACTCATTTGCACCACTGCTGTGCCTTGGAATGCTAGTTGGAGTAATAAATCTCTGGAACAGATTTG
GAATCACACGACCTGGATGGAGTGGGACAGAGAAATTAACAATTACACAAGCTTAATACACTCCTTAATT
GAAGAATCGCAAAACCAGCAAGAAAAGAATGAACAAGAATTATTGGAATTAGATAAATGGGCAAGTTTGT
GGAATTGGTTTAACATAACAAATTGGCTGTGGTATATAAAATTATTCATAATGATAGTAGGAGGCTTGGT
AGGTTTAAGAATAGTTTTTGCTGTACTTTCTATAGTGAATAGAGTTAGGCAGGGATATTCACCATTATCG
TTTCAGACCCACCTCCCAACCCCGAGGGGACCCATGCATTGCATCTCAATTAGTCAGCAACCAGGTGTGG
AAAGTCCCCAGGCTCCCCAGCAGGCAGAAGTATGCAAAGCATGCGTCTCAATTAGTCAGCAACCATAGTC
CCGCCCCTAACTCCGCCCATCCCGCCCCTAACTCCGCCCAGTTCCGCCCATTCTCCGCCCCATGGCTGAC
TAATTTTTTTTATTTATGCAGAGGCCGAGGCCGCCTCGGCCTCTGAGCTATTCCAGAAGTAGTGAGGAGG
CTTTTTTGGAGGCCTAGGCTTTTGCAAAAAGCTTTCTAGAGGTACCACCGGAGCTTACCATGACCGAGTA
CAAGCCCACGGTGCGCCTCGCCACCCGCGACGACGTCCCCAGGGCCGTACGCACCCTCGCCGCCGCGTTC
GCCGACTACCCCGCCACGCGCCACACCGTCGATCCGGACCGCCACATCGAGCGGGTCACCGAGCTGCAAG
AACTCTTCCTCACGCGCGTCGGGCTCGACATCGGCAAGGTGTGGGTCGCGGACGACGGCGCCGCCGTGGC
GGTCTGGACCACGCCGGAGAGCGTCGAAGCGGGGGCGGTGTTCGCCGAGATCGGCCCGCGCATGGCCGAG
TTGAGCGGTTCCCGGCTGGCCGCGCAGCAACAGATGGAAGGCCTCCTGGCGCCGCACCGGCCCAAGGAGC
CCGCGTGGTTCCTGGCCACCGTCGGCGTCTCGCCCGACCACCAGGGCAAGGGTCTGGGCAGCGCCGTCGT
GCTCCCCGGAGTGGAGGCGGCCGAGCGCGCCGGGGTGCCCGCCTTCCTGGAGACCTCCGCGCCCCGCAAC
CTCCCCTTCTACGAGCGGCTCGGCTTCACCGTCACCGCCGACGTCGAGGTGCCCGAAGGACCGCGCACCT
GGTGCATGACCCGCAAGCCCGGTGCCAGTTAACGAATTCTAGATCTTGAGACAAATGGCAGTATTCATCC
ACAATTTTAAAAGAAAAGGGGGGATTGGGGGGTACAGTGCAGGGGAAAGAATAGTAGACATAATAGCAAC
AGACATACAAACTAAAGAATTACAAAAACAAATTACAAAAATTCAAAATTTTCGGGTTTATTACAGGGAC
AGCAGAGATCCACTTTGGCGCCGGCTCGAGGCCTGCAGGTGCAAAGATGGATAAAGTTTTAAACAGAGAG
GAATCTTTGCAGCTAATGGACCTTCTAGGTCTTGAAAGGAGTGGGAATTGGCTCCGGTGCCCGTCAGTGG
GCAGAGCGCACATCGCCCACAGTCCCCGAGAAGTTGGGGGGAGGGGTCGGCAATTGAACCGGTGCCTAGA
GAAGGTGGCGCGGGGTAAACTGGGAAAGTGATGTCGTGTACTGGCTCCGCCTTTTTCCCGAGGGTGGGGG
AGAACCGTATATAAGTGCAGTAGTCGCCGTGAACGTTCTTTTTCGCAACGGGTTTGCCGCCAGAACACAG
GTAAGTGCCGTGTGTGGTTCCCGCGGGCCTGGCCTCTTTACGGGTTATGGCCCTTGCGTGCCTTGAATTA
CTTCCACCTGGCTGCAGTACGTGATTCTTGATCCCGAGCTTCGGGTTGGAAGTGGGTGGGAGAGTTCGAG
GCCTTGCGCTTAAGGAGCCCCTTCGCCTCGTGCTTGAGTTGAGGCCTGGCCTGGGCGCTGGGGCCGCCGC
GTGCGAATCTGGTGGCACCTTCGCGCCTGTCTCGCTGCTTTCGATAAGTCTCTAGCCATTTAAAATTTTT
GATGACCTGCTGCGACGCTTTTTTTCTGGCAAGATAGTCTTGTAAATGCGGGCCAAGATCTGCACACTGG
TATTTCGGTTTTTGGGGCCGCGGGCGGCGACGGGGCCCGTGCGTCCCAGCGCACATGTTCGGCGAGGCGG
GGCCTGCGAGCGCGGCCACCGAGAATCGGACGGGGGTAGTCTCAAGCTGGCCGGCCTGCTCTGGTGCCTG
GCCTCGCGCCGCCGTGTATCGCCCCGCCCTGGGCGGCAAGGCTGGCCCGGTCGGCACCAGTTGCGTGAGC
GGAAAGATGGCCGCTTCCCGGCCCTGCTGCAGGGAGCTCAAAATGGAGGACGCGGCGCTCGGGAGAGCGG
GCGGGTGAGTCACCCACACAAAGGAAAAGGGCCTTTCCGTCCTCAGCCGTCGCTTCATGTGACTCCACGG
AGTACCGGGCGCCGTCCAGGCACCTCGATTAGTTCTCGAGCTTTTGGAGTACGTCGTCTTTAGGTTGGGG
GGAGGGGTTTTATGCGATGGAGTTTCCCCACACTGAGTGGGTGGAGACTGAAGTTAGGCCAGCTTGGCAC
TTGATGTAATTCTCCTTGGAATTTGCCCTTTTTGAGTTTGGATCTTGGTTCATTCTCAAGCCTCAGACAG
TGGTTCAAAGTTTTTTTCTTCCATTTCAGGTGTCGTGAGGCTAGCACCGCCACCATGTGCAATGAAGAGA
CGGAGATCAAAGAGGCGCAGAGCTACCAGAACTCCCCAGTCAGCTCTGCGACTAACCAGGACGCCGGCTA
CGGGTCGCCCTTCAGTGAGAGCAGCGACCAGCTAGCCCATTTCAAAGGCTCTTCCTCTCGAGAAGAGAAG
GAGGATCCGCAGTGTCCCGACAGCGTCTCGTACCCCCAGGACAGCCTGGCACAGATCAAAGCTGTGTATG
CAAACTTGTTCTCCGAGTCCTGCTGGTCCAGCTTAGCTCTGGATTTAAAGAAGTCGGGTTCCACCACCAG
CACCAACGATGCCAGCCAGAAGGAGAGCTCCGCCCCCACCCCCACACCCCCCACCTGCCCCGTCAGCACC
ACTGGCCCCACCACGAGCACGCCCAGCACCAGCTGCAGCTCCAGCACCAGCCACAGCAGTACCACCAGTA
CCAGCAGCAGCTCCGGGTACGACTGGCACCAGGCTGCACTGGCCAAGACGCTGCAGCAGACGTCCTCGTA
TGGGCTGCTTCCTGAGCCCAGCCTGTTCAGCACCGTGCAGCTCTACCGCCAGAACAACAAGCTCTACGGC
TCCGTCTTCACGGGCGCCAGCAAGTTCCGGTGCAAAGACTGCAGTGCCGCGTACGACACGCTGGTGGAAC
TGACGGTGCACATGAACGAGACAGGCCACTACCGTGACGACAACAGGGACAAGGACTCCGAGAAGACCAA
GAGGTGGTCCAAGCCCAGGAAGCGCTCCCTGATGGAGATGGAGGGGAAGGAGGATGCCCAGAAGGTGCTG
AAGTGCATGTACTGTGGACACTCCTTTGAGTCCTTGCAGGACCTCAGCGTCCACATGATCAAAACCAAGC
ATTACCAGAAAGTGCCTCTGAAGGAGCCAGTGCCAGCCATCACCAAACTGGTCCCCTCCACCAAAAAGCG
GGCGCTTCAGGACCTGGCGCCCCCCTGCTCCCCTGAGCCAGCAGGAATGGCCGCAGAGGTGGCCCTGAGT
GAGTCAGCCAAGGATCAGAAAGCAGCGAACCCGTACGTCACGCCCAATAACCGCTATGGCTACCAGAATG
GCGCCAGCTACACCTGGCAGTTTGAGGCCCGCAAGGCGCAGATCCTCAAGTGCATGGAGTGTGGCAGCTC
CCACGACACGCTGCAGCAGCTCACCGCCCACATGATGGTCACCGGGCACTTCCTGAAAGTGACCACCTCG
GCTTCTAAGAAGGGCAAGCAGTTGGTGCTGGACCCTGTGGTGGAAGAGAAGATCCAGTCCATCCCACTAC
CGCCCACCACCCACACGCGGCTGCCGGCCTCCAGCATCAAAAAGCAGCCCGACTCTCCCGCGGGGTCCAC
GACTTCTGAAGAAAAGAAAGAGCCAGAGAAGGAGAAGCCGCCTGTGGCTGGCGACGCGGAGAAGATCAAG
GAGGAGAGTGAGGACAGCTTGGAGAAATTTGAGCCCAGCACCCTGTACCCGTACCTGCGTGAGGAGGACC
TGGACGACAGCCCCAAGGGAGGGCTGGACATTCTCAAGTCCCTGGAGAATACCGTCTCCACGGCCATTAG
CAAAGCTCAGAATGGTGCGCCCTCATGGGGTGGCTACCCCAGCATCCATGCAGCCTACCAGCTCCCGGGC
ACCGTGAAGCCACTGCCGGCGGCCGTGCAGAGCGTGCAGGTGCAGCCGTCCTATGCTGGCGGCGTGAAGT
CGCTGTCTTCCGCCGAGCACAACGCCCTCCTGCACTCCCCAGGGAGCCTCACGCCCCCACCGCACAAGAG
CAACGTGTCTGCCATGGAGGAGCTGGTGGAGAAGGTCACGGGCAAGGTCAACATCAAGAAGGAGGAGAGA
CCCCCTGAGAAGGAGAAGAGCTCCCTGGCCAAGGCTGCGTCCCCCATAGCAAAAGAGAATAAAGATTTCC
CGAAAACGGAGGAAGTCAGCGGCAAACCACAGAAGAAGGGCCCTGAGGCCGAGACTGGGAAGGCCAAAAA
GGAGGGACCGCTGGACGTTCACACCCCAAATGGCACAGAGCCTCTCAAAGCAAAGGTCACCAACGGCTGT
AACAACCTGGGGATCATCATGGACCACTCACCGGAGCCTTCCTTCATCAACCCGCTGAGCGCTTTGCAGT
CCATCATGAACACCCACCTGGGCAAGGTGTCCAAGCCCGTGAGTCCCTCGCTGGACCCGCTGGCGATGCT
GTACAAGATCAGCAACAGCATGCTGGACAAGCCGGTGTACCCCGCCACCCCTGTGAAGCAGGCCGATGCC
ATCGACCGCTACTATTATGAAAACAGCGACCAGCCCATTGACTTAACCAAGTCCAAGAACAAGCCGCTGG
TGTCCAGCGTGGCTGATTCGGTGGCATCACCTCTGCGGGAGAGCGCACTCATGGACATCTCCGACATGGT
GAAAAACCTCACAGGCCGCCTGACGCCCAAGTCCTCCACGCCCTCCACAGTTTCAGAGAAGTCCGATGCT
GATGGCAGCAGCTTTGAGGAGGCGTTGGACGAGCTGTCACCGGTCCACAAGAGGAAGGGCCGGCAGTCCA
ACTGGAACCCGCAGCACCTTCTCATCCTGCAGGCCCAGTTCGCCTCGAGCTTGCGGGAGACCACAGAGGG
CAAGTACATCATGTCGGACTTGGGCCCGCAGGAGAGGGTGCACATCTCGAAGTTTACTGGGCTCTCCATG
ACCACCATCAGCCACTGGCTGGCCAATGTGAAGTACCAGTTGAGGAGGACAGGGGGAACGAAATTCCTAA
AGAACCTGGACACAGGGCATCCTGTTTTCTTTTGCAACGATTGTGCCTCTCAGTTCAGAACTGCTTCTAC
ATACATAAGTCATTTGGAGACACACTTGGGCTTCAGCCTGAAGGATCTCTCCAAGCTGCCACTCAATCAG
ATTCAAGAACAGCAGAATGTTTCGAAAGTCCTCACCAACAAAACTCTGGGCCCACTGGGGGCCACCGAGG
AAGACTTGGGCTCCACATTCCAATGTAAGCTCTGCAACCGGACTTTTGCGAGCAAGCACGCAGTCAAACT
GCACCTTAGTAAGACCCACGGCAAGTCTCCCGAGGACCACCTGATCTATGTGACTGAGTTGGAGAAACAG
TAGTAATGAACTAGTCCGTAACTTGAAAGTATTTCGATTTCTTGGCTTTATATATCTTGTGGAAAGGACG
ATATGGTATGTATTCAGCGTAACAAACGCGTTAAGTCGACAATCAACCTCTGGATTACAAAATTTGTGAA
AGATTGACTGGTATTCTTAACTATGTTGCTCCTTTTACGCTATGTGGATACGCTGCTTTAATGCCTTTGT
ATCATGCTATTGCTTCCCGTATGGCTTTCATTTTCTCCTCCTTGTATAAATCCTGGTTGCTGTCTCTTTA
TGAGGAGTTGTGGCCCGTTGTCAGGCAACGTGGCGTGGTGTGCACTGTGTTTGCTGACGCAACCCCCACT
GGTTGGGGCATTGCCACCACCTGTCAGCTCCTTTCCGGGACTTTCGCTTTCCCCCTCCCTATTGCCACGG
CGGAACTCATCGCCGCCTGCCTTGCCCGCTGCTGGACAGGGGCTCGGCTGTTGGGCACTGACAATTCCGT
GGTGTTGTCGGGGAAATCATCGTCCTTTCCTTGGCTGCTCGCCTGTGTTGCCACCTGGATTCTGCGCGGG
ACGTCCTTCTGCTACGTCCCTTCGGCCCTCAATCCAGCGGACCTTCCTTCCCGCGGCCTGCTGCCGGCTC
TGCGGCCTCTTCCGCGTCTTCGCCTTCGCCCTCAGACGAGTCGGATCTCCCTTTGGGCCGCCTCCCCGCG
TCGACTTTAAGACCAATGACTTACAAGGCAGCTGTAGATCTTAGCCACTTTTTAAAAGAAAAGGGGGGAC
TGGAAGGGCTAATTCACTCCCAACGAAGACAAGATCTGCTTTTTGCTTGTACTGGGTCTCTCTGGTTAGA
CCAGATCTGAGCCTGGGAGCTCTCTGGCTAACTAGGGAACCCACTGCTTAAGCCTCAATAAAGCTTGCCT
TGAGTGCTTCAAGTAGTGTGTGCCCGTCTGTTGTGTGACTCTGGTAACTAGAGATCCCTCAGACCCTTTT
AGTCAGTGTGGAAAATCTCTAGCAGTACGTATAGTAGTTCATGTCATCTTATTATTCAGTATTTATAACT
TGCAAAGAAATGAATATCAGAGAGTGAGAGGAACTTGTTTATTGCAGCTTATAATGGTTACAAATAAAGC
AATAGCATCACAAATTTCACAAATAAAGCATTTTTTTCACTGCATTCTAGTTGTGGTTTGTCCAAACTCA
TCAATGTATCTTATCATGTCTGGCTCTAGCTATCCCGCCCCTAACTCCGCCCATCCCGCCCCTAACTCCG
CCCAGTTCCGCCCATTCTCCGCCCCATGGCTGACTAATTTTTTTTATTTATGCAGAGGCCGAGGCCGCCT
CGGCCTCTGAGCTATTCCAGAAGTAGTGAGGAGGCTTTTTTGGAGGCCTAGGGACGTACCCAATTCGCCC
TATAGTGAGTCGTATTACGCGCGCTCACTGGCCGTCGTTTTACAACGTCGTGACTGGGAAAACCCTGGCG
TTACCCAACTTAATCGCCTTGCAGCACATCCCCCTTTCGCCAGCTGGCGTAATAGCGAAGAGGCCCGCAC
CGATCGCCCTTCCCAACAGTTGCGCAGCCTGAATGGCGAATGGG
[124 nt withheld, positions 8795-8918]
C
[91 nt withheld, positions 8920-9010]
A
[49 nt withheld, positions 9012-9060]
CCTTTGACGTTGGAGTCCACGTTCTTT
[37 nt withheld, positions 9088-9124]
ACCCTATCTCGGTCTATTCTTTTGATTTATAAGGGATTTTGCCGATTTCGGCCTATTGGTTAAAAAATGA
GCTGATTTAACAAAAATTTAACGCGAATTTTAACAAAATATTAACGCTTACAATTTAGGTGGCACTTTTC
GGGGAAATGTGCGCGGAACCCCTATTTGTTTATTTTTCTAAATACATTCAAATATGTATCCGCTCATGAG
ACAATAACCCTGATAAATGCTTCAATAATATTGAAAAAGGAAGAGTATGAGTATTCAACATTTCCGTGTC
GCCCTTATTCCCTTTTTTGCGGCATTTTGCCTTCCTGTTTTTGCTCACCCAGAAACGCTGGTGAAAGTAA
AAGATGCTGAAGATCAGTTGGGTGCACGAGTGGGTTACATCGAACTGGATCTCAACAGCGGTAAGATCCT
TGAGAGTTTTCGCCCCGAAGAACGTTTTCCAATGATGAGCACTTTTAAAGTTCTGCTATGTGGCGCGGTA
TTATCCCGTATTGACGCCGGGCAAGAGCAACTCGGTCGCCGCATACACTATTCTCAGAATGACTTGGTTG
AGTACTCACCAGTCACAGAAAAGCATCTTACGGATGGCATGACAGTAAGAGAATTATGCAGTGCTGCCAT
AACCATGAGTGATAACACTGCGGCCAACTTACTTCTGACAACGATCGGAGGACCGAAGGAGCTAACCGCT
TTTTTGCACAACATGGGGGATCATGTAACTCGCCTTGATCGTTGGGAACCGGAGCTGAATGAAGCCATAC
CAAACGACGAGCGTGACACCACGATGCCTGTAGCAATGGCAACAACGTTGCGCAAACTATTAACTGGCGA
ACTACTTACTCTAGCTTCCCGGCAACAATTAATAGACTGGATGGAGGCGGATAAAGTTGCAGGACCACTT
CTGCGCTCGGCCCTTCCGGCTGGCTGGTTTATTGCTGATAAATCTGGAGCCGGTGAGCGTGGGTCTCGCG
GTATCATTGCAGCACTGGGGCCAGATGGTAAGCCCTCCCGTATCGTAGTTATCTACACGACGGGGAGTCA
GGCAACTATGGATGAACGAAATAGACAGATCGCTGAGATAGGTGCCTCACTGATTAAGCATTGGTAACTG
TCAGACCAAGTTTACTCATATATACTTTAGATTGATTTAAAACTTCATTTTTAATTTAAAAGGATCTAGG
TGAAGATCCTTTTTGATAATCTCATGACCAAAATCCCTTAACGTGAGTTTTCGTTCCACTGAGCGTCAGA
CCCCGTAGAAAAGATCAAAGGATCTTCTTGAGATCCTTTTTTTCTGCGCGTAATCTGCTGCTTGCAAACA
AAAAAACCACCGCTACCAGCGGTGGTTTGTTTGCCGGATCAAGAGCTACCAACTCTTTTTCCGAAGGTAA
CTGGCTTCAGCAGAGCGCAGATACCAAATACTGTTCTTCTAGTGTAGCCGTAGTTAGGCCACCACTTCAA
GAACTCTGTAGCACCGCCTACATACCTCGCTCTGCTAATCCTGTTACCAGTGGCTGCTGCCAGTGGCGAT
AAGTCGTGTCTTACCGGGTTGGACTCAAGACGATAGTTACCGGATAAGGCGCAGCGGTCGGGCTGAACGG
GGGGTTCGTGCACACAGCCCAGCTTGGAGCGAACGACCTACACCGAACTGAGATACCTACAGCGTGAGCT
ATGAGAAAGCGCCACGCTTCCCGAAGGGAGAAAGGCGGACAGGTATCCGGTAAGCGGCAGGGTCGGAACA
GGAGAGCGCACGAGGGAGCTTCCAGGGGGAAACGCCTGGTATCTTTATAGTCCTGTCGGGTTTCGCCACC
TCTGACTTGAGCGTCGATTTTTGTGATGCTCGTCAGGGGGGCGGAGCCTATGGAAAAACGCCAGCAACGC
GGCCTTTTTACGGTTCCTGGCCTTTTGCTGGCCTTTTGCTCACATGTTCTTTCCTGCGTTATCCCCTGAT
TCTGTGGATAACCGTATTACCGCCTTTGAGTGAGCTGATACCGCTCGCCGCAGCCGAACGACCGAGCGCA
GCGAGTCAGTGAGCGAGGAAGCGGAAGAGCGCCCAATACGCAAACCGCCTCTCCCCGCGCGTTGGCCGAT
TCATTAATGCAGCTGGCACGACAGGTTTCCCGACTGGAAAGCGGGCAGTGAGCGCAACGCAATTAATGTG
AGTTAGCTCACTCATTAGGCACCCCAGGCTTTACACTTTATGCTTCCGGCTCGTATGTTGTGTGGAATTG
TGAGCGGATAACAATTTCACACAGGAAACAGCTATGACCATGATTACGCCAAGCGCGCAATTAACCCTCA
CTAAAGGGAACAAAAGCTGGAGCTGCAAGC
