>Addgene plasmid #143037 | TFORF0511 | depositor partial sequence | sequence record 281249 | Insert
ACCGCCACCATGTGCAATGAAGAGACGGAGATCAAAGAGGCGCAGAGCTACCAGAACTCCCCAGTCAGCT
CTGCGACTAACCAGGACGCCGGCTACGGGTCGCCCTTCAGTGAGAGCAGCGACCAGCTAGCCCATTTCAA
AGGCTCTTCCTCTCGAGAAGAGAAGGAGGATCCGCAGTGTCCCGACAGCGTCTCGTACCCCCAGGACAGC
CTGGCACAGATCAAAGCTGTGTATGCAAACTTGTTCTCCGAGTCCTGCTGGTCCAGCTTAGCTCTGGATT
TAAAGAAGTCGGGTTCCACCACCAGCACCAACGATGCCAGCCAGAAGGAGAGCTCCGCCCCCACCCCCAC
ACCCCCCACCTGCCCCGTCAGCACCACTGGCCCCACCACGAGCACGCCCAGCACCAGCTGCAGCTCCAGC
ACCAGCCACAGCAGTACCACCAGTACCAGCAGCAGCTCCGGGTACGACTGGCACCAGGCTGCACTGGCCA
AGACGCTGCAGCAGACGTCCTCGTATGGGCTGCTTCCTGAGCCCAGCCTGTTCAGCACCGTGCAGCTCTA
CCGCCAGAACAACAAGCTCTACGGCTCCGTCTTCACGGGCGCCAGCAAGTTCCGGTGCAAAGACTGCAGT
GCCGCGTACGACACGCTGGTGGAACTGACGGTGCACATGAACGAGACAGGCCACTACCGTGACGACAACA
GGGACAAGGACTCCGAGAAGACCAAGAGGTGGTCCAAGCCCAGGAAGCGCTCCCTGATGGAGATGGAGGG
GAAGGAGGATGCCCAGAAGGTGCTGAAGTGCATGTACTGTGGACACTCCTTTGAGTCCTTGCAGGACCTC
AGCGTCCACATGATCAAAACCAAGCATTACCAGAAAGTGCCTCTGAAGGAGCCAGTGCCAGCCATCACCA
AACTGGTCCCCTCCACCAAAAAGCGGGCGCTTCAGGACCTGGCGCCCCCCTGCTCCCCTGAGCCAGCAGG
AATGGCCGCAGAGGTGGCCCTGAGTGAGTCAGCCAAGGATCAGAAAGCAGCGAACCCGTACGTCACGCCC
AATAACCGCTATGGCTACCAGAATGGCGCCAGCTACACCTGGCAGTTTGAGGCCCGCAAGGCGCAGATCC
TCAAGTGCATGGAGTGTGGCAGCTCCCACGACACGCTGCAGCAGCTCACCGCCCACATGATGGTCACCGG
GCACTTCCTGAAAGTGACCACCTCGGCTTCTAAGAAGGGCAAGCAGTTGGTGCTGGACCCTGTGGTGGAA
GAGAAGATCCAGTCCATCCCACTACCGCCCACCACCCACACGCGGCTGCCGGCCTCCAGCATCAAAAAGC
AGCCCGACTCTCCCGCGGGGTCCACGACTTCTGAAGAAAAGAAAGAGCCAGAGAAGGAGAAGCCGCCTGT
GGCTGGCGACGCGGAGAAGATCAAGGAGGAGAGTGAGGACAGCTTGGAGAAATTTGAGCCCAGCACCCTG
TACCCGTACCTGCGTGAGGAGGACCTGGACGACAGCCCCAAGGGAGGGCTGGACATTCTCAAGTCCCTGG
AGAATACCGTCTCCACGGCCATTAGCAAAGCTCAGAATGGTGCGCCCTCATGGGGTGGCTACCCCAGCAT
CCATGCAGCCTACCAGCTCCCGGGCACCGTGAAGCCACTGCCGGCGGCCGTGCAGAGCGTGCAGGTGCAG
CCGTCCTATGCTGGCGGCGTGAAGTCGCTGTCTTCCGCCGAGCACAACGCCCTCCTGCACTCCCCAGGGA
GCCTCACGCCCCCACCGCACAAGAGCAACGTGTCTGCCATGGAGGAGCTGGTGGAGAAGGTCACGGGCAA
GGTCAACATCAAGAAGGAGGAGAGACCCCCTGAGAAGGAGAAGAGCTCCCTGGCCAAGGCTGCGTCCCCC
ATAGCAAAAGAGAATAAAGATTTCCCGAAAACGGAGGAAGTCAGCGGCAAACCACAGAAGAAGGGCCCTG
AGGCCGAGACTGGGAAGGCCAAAAAGGAGGGACCGCTGGACGTTCACACCCCAAATGGCACAGAGCCTCT
CAAAGCAAAGGTCACCAACGGCTGTAACAACCTGGGGATCATCATGGACCACTCACCGGAGCCTTCCTTC
ATCAACCCGCTGAGCGCTTTGCAGTCCATCATGAACACCCACCTGGGCAAGGTGTCCAAGCCCGTGAGTC
CCTCGCTGGACCCGCTGGCGATGCTGTACAAGATCAGCAACAGCATGCTGGACAAGCCGGTGTACCCCGC
CACCCCTGTGAAGCAGGCCGATGCCATCGACCGCTACTATTATGAAAACAGCGACCAGCCCATTGACTTA
ACCAAGTCCAAGAACAAGCCGCTGGTGTCCAGCGTGGCTGATTCGGTGGCATCACCTCTGCGGGAGAGCG
CACTCATGGACATCTCCGACATGGTGAAAAACCTCACAGGCCGCCTGACGCCCAAGTCCTCCACGCCCTC
CACAGTTTCAGAGAAGTCCGATGCTGATGGCAGCAGCTTTGAGGAGGCGTTGGACGAGCTGTCACCGGTC
CACAAGAGGAAGGGCCGGCAGTCCAACTGGAACCCGCAGCACCTTCTCATCCTGCAGGCCCAGTTCGCCT
CGAGCTTGCGGGAGACCACAGAGGGCAAGTACATCATGTCGGACTTGGGCCCGCAGGAGAGGGTGCACAT
CTCGAAGTTTACTGGGCTCTCCATGACCACCATCAGCCACTGGCTGGCCAATGTGAAGTACCAGTTGAGG
AGGACAGGGGGAACGAAATTCCTAAAGAACCTGGACACAGGGCATCCTGTTTTCTTTTGCAACGATTGTG
CCTCTCAGTTCAGAACTGCTTCTACATACATAAGTCATTTGGAGACACACTTGGGCTTCAGCCTGAAGGA
TCTCTCCAAGCTGCCACTCAATCAGATTCAAGAACAGCAGAATGTTTCGAAAGTCCTCACCAACAAAACT
CTGGGCCCACTGGGGGCCACCGAGGAAGACTTGGGCTCCACATTCCAATGTAAGCTCTGCAACCGGACTT
TTGCGAGCAAGCACGCAGTCAAACTGCACCTTAGTAAGACCCACGGCAAGTCTCCCGAGGACCACCTGAT
CTATGTGACTGAGTTGGAGAAACAGTAGTAATGAACTAGTCCGTAACTTGAAAGTATTTCGATTTCTTGG
CTTTATATATCTTGTGGAAAGGACGATATGGTATGTATTCAGCGTAACAA
