>Addgene plasmid #143037 | TFORF0511 | depositor partial sequence | sequence record 281250 | Barcode
TATGGTATGTATTCAGCGTAACAA
